>Addgene plasmid #231495 | rag2:myr-Akt2_pISceI | addgene full sequence | sequence record 464203 | Addgene NGS Result
TCACTGTTCTTCAGGCACTCGTGGTTACGGGTTTTTGTTTTGCACTCTTGCACACACATCTCTCGGCCTC
CAAAACAAACACACAACTGCACGAGGGCTCGAAGCCCCCACCGAAAAACAAAAACATTATGCTAATGAGG
AAGGCACAGCTGTTCCCTTCTTCACTCTCTCTCTCGTTCTTTCAACAACAGTCGCCTAATTTCTCTCGTT
CCTTTAAAGAGCCGCCAAGCAGAAACAGTTAATGCAAATATAAGCCTGCGGGAAATAAGGAGAATTTTTA
CAAAATCCGAGCTTCCCCTCCTGCCAAAATGTGATGTGTGACTCACGCATTCGATATTTGGTGTAATGAG
AGTGAATCATTCTGCTCCACACCGAACCCGATGCCACAGACCACTCAGATGCACACCGAGGAGACTATTT
TAACAGCACATTACATCCAGACTGTCACAGATGCATTACCAAGAGTGTGATTTCAGTGTCGAATGCAGGT
CTTAAAGGAAAATCTGTTGCGATTGCATGTGCGCTAACTAGACACGACCAACGAATGGGAACAATCTGTG
AAATATTATACAATCACAGGCAATTAAAAGATGTTTAAAGTTCAATTTAGTTTTAATTAATATGTTATAT
AAAACTAATCTGTTTTAAATGTATATTTATGATTTTAGCTTTAGCTAGCCTCTTGACCAGCAGCTGAAGT
GTCCGGCAAGTACCTAAAAGGGAGACCACATGGGAAAGCTAGGTTGCTCCCGGAAGAGGTGTTAGTAAAC
CAGCAGGTCTACCTGTGGTCTGTGTGGGTCCTAATGCCCCAGTATAAACCAGCAGGTCAACCTGTGGTCT
GTGTGGGTCCTAATGCCCCAGTATAAACCAGCAGGTCTACCTGTGGTCTGTGTGGGTCCTAATGCCCCAG
TATAAACCAGCAGGTCAACCTGTAGTCTGTGTGGGTCCTAATGCCCCAGTATAAACCAGCAGGTCTACCT
GTGGTCTGTGTGGGTCCTAATGCCCCAGTATAAACCAACAGGTCAACCTGTGATCTGTGTGGGTCCTAAT
GCCCCAGTATAAACCAGCAGGTCAACCTGTGGTCTGTGTGGGTCCTAATGCCCCAGTATAAACCAGCAGG
TCAACCTGTGGTCTGTGTGGGTCCTAATGCCCCAGTATAAACCAGCAGGTCAACGTGTGGTCTGTGTGGG
TCCTAATGCCCTGGTATAAACCAGCAGGTCAACTTGTGGTCTGTGTGGGTCCTAATGCCCCGGTATAAAC
CAGCATGTCAACCTGTGGTCTGTGTGGGTCCTAATGCCCCGGTATAAACCAGCAGATCAACCTGTGGTCT
GTGTGGGTCCTAATGCCCCAGTATAAACCAGCAGGTCAACCTGTGGTCTGTGTGGGTCCTAATGCCCCGG
TACAAACCAGCATGTCAACCTGTGGTCTGTGTGGGTCCTAATGCCCCAGTATAAACCAGCAGGTCAACCT
GTGGTCTGTGTGGGTCCTAATGCCCCAGTATAAACCAGCAGGTCTACCTGTGGTCTGTGTGGGTCCTAAT
GCCCCGGTACAAACCAGCATGTCAACCTGTGGTCTGTGTGGGTCCTAATGCCCCAGTATAAACCAGCAGG
TCAACCTGTGGTCTGTGTGGGTCCTAATGCCCCAGTATAAACCAGCAGGTCTACCTGTGGTCTGTGTGGG
TCCTAATGCCCCAGTATAAACCAGCAGGTCAACCTGTGGTCTGTGTGGGTCCTAATGCCCCAGTATAAAC
CAGCAGGTCTACCTGTGGTCTGTGTGGGTCCTAATGCACCAGTATAAACCAGCAGGTCAACCTGTGGTCT
GTGTGGGTTCTAATGCCCCAGTATAAACCAGCAGGTCAACCTGTGGTCTGTGTGGGTCCAAATGCCCCAG
TACAAACCAGCAGGTCAACCTGTGGTCTGTGTGGGTCCTAATGCCCCAGTATAAACCAGCAGGTCAACCT
GTGGTCTGTGTGGGTCCTAATGCCCCGGTACAAACCAGCATGTCAACCTGTGGTCTGTGTGGGTCCTAAT
GCCCCGGTATAAACCAGCAGATCAACCTGTGGTCTGTGTGGGTCCTAATGCCCCAGTATAAACCAGCAGA
TCAACCTGTGGTCTGTGTGGGTCCTAAAGTCCCAGGATAAACCAGCATGTCAACCTGTGGTCTGTGTGGG
TCCTAATGCCCCGGTATAAACCAGCAGATCAACCTGTGGTCTGTGTGGGTCCTAATGCCCCAGGATAAAC
CAGCAGGTCAACCTGTGGTCTGTGTGGGTCCTAATGCCCCAGTATAAACCAGCAGGTCAACCTGTGGTCT
GTGTGGGTCCTAATGCCCCAGTATATTGATGGAGACTCTATACTGCTCGGTGAGCTCCATCTTTCGGATA
AGATGTTAAAACAAGGTCCCGACTCTCTGTGGTGGTAAAAAATTCCCAGGATGTCCTTCCTACCCTGGCA
TCCTGGACAAATTTGCTCACTGTCCTCTGTCCATCATGGCCTCCTAACCATCCCCATATCATAATTGGCT
TTATCACTCTAGCTGGGGCCGAAATCGCATACTTCCATTTTATGAGGTACGCTAAAATCAGTATGCGAGC
CAAGTAATATGTCCGAATACTTCCGGCGAGATTCTAGAGTGTGCATTCGATGCACGCTACGCTATTCCAT
GATGCCCCGTGAGAGAATTCTTGAATCGGAGAGAAGCAACGCAACTCATGCGGGTAGGTTACGTGACGAT
GACATATTGGCGGATGTAGTACGTCCAAGTTCCATTCATACTGCTCACATTCATATTTTATAGAATGTTC
TTTTCCCACAGCCAAGTAGTAAGTTTAAATTCAAATACAGTACCTACTAAGTAGTAGTAGACGGTTTCGG
ACGCAGCCCCTGTCTCCTCTCCACCAATATACTGGTGTGTAGTGTGCGGTCTGGTGCAATATGGCTGCCA
TCGCGTCATCCAGGTGGATGCTGCACACTGGTGGTTGATGAGGAGATTTTGCCCAAAAAAGTGTTTTGAG
TTTCCAGAAAAGCGCGATATAAATGTAAGGAATTATCATTAGCTTATTATAATGGAACTTTCTGGATAAC
TTGTGCCAGAGCTAGGGGCCATTAAAACTTTGCCCTGGGGTACCTCAGGGAGCTGCAAGGAAGTGCTATA
GGGCTAATGAAATGTTTGGGGGAAAAAAAAAAATTTTATAAGTAAAAATAAAACTAAAATAATTAATAAT
TTCATTGTTGAAAATTATAGTAAAATTGATAAACAAGATAAGCAGCATTAGTATAAAAAACTAAAAACAA
ACGTAATTTAAAATAATTAAATTGTTTTAAATAAATTATACAAAATAATGTTTACAACGACACGGTGGTG
CAGTAGGTAGTGCTGTCGCCAGCAAAGCAAGAAGGTCGCTGGTTCGAGCCTCAGCTGGATCACTTGATGT
TTCTGTGTGGAGCATTCGCGTGCGTTTAACCCCAGATTAATAAAGAGACTAAGCCGAAAAGAAAATAAAT
GTATGAAAATGTTTACGTAAAATGTAAATAAATGCATGATTAATAAAATATATGAATTTTAAAGATTGAG
GTAGAATTGTTTTATTATTCACACATTTGGTTATTTTTAATCAGTGACAACTTGTGATGCTCTTTATATT
GTTTATTACGCTACTTTGAATATTCAGTCTCAAATTGCATGTAAATACGACTTCAAAGCAGAATTAGTTT
AATTTAATTGCCTGTAAACAGTGTTGTACTTTGATGGTGATTGTCTGATAATAATATGATTTCACTATTT
AAAATTTGAAAAAAAAAAATCTGAAAAATACTCACCGGCCACTTTATTAGGTACACCTGTCTAACTGCTT
GTTAACGTAAATTTCTAATCAGCCAATCACCAGGCAGCAACTCAGTGCATTTAGGCATGTAGACATGGTC
AAGACGATCTGCTGCAGTTCAAAGCGAGCATCAGAATGGAGAAGCAAGGTGATTTAAGTGACTTTAAACG
TGACGTGTTTGTTGGTGCCAGACGGGCTGGTCTGAGTATTTCAGAAACTGCTGATTTACTGGGGTTTTCA
CACACAAACATCTCTGGGGTTTACAGAGAATGGTCCAAAAAAAGATAATATCCAGTGAGCGGCAGTTCTG
TGGGGGCAAATGTCTTGTTGATGCCAGAGGTCAGAGGAGAATGGCCTGACTGGTTCCAGCTGATAGAAAG
GCAACAGTAATTCAAATAACCACTCGTTAGAACTGAGGCATGCAGAAGAGCACCTTTGAACACAACATGT
CGAACCTTGAGGCGGGTGGGCTACAGCAGCTCAAGACCACATCGGGTGCCACTCCTGTCAGCTAAGAACA
GGAAACTGAGGCTACAATTCGCACAGGCTCAACATAAGTAGACAATAGAAGATTGAACATTATGTTGCCT
GGTCAGATGGATACATTCTACCTTGTATCAACAGTTCAGGCTGGTGATGGTGGTGTAATGGTGTGGGGGA
TATATTCTTGGCACACTTTGGGCCCATTAGTACCAATTAACCATCGTGTCAACGCCACAGCCTAACTGAG
TATTGTTGCTGACCATGTTCATTTCTTTTTGACCACAGTGTACCCATCTTCTGATGGCTACTTCCTGCAG
GATAATGCACCATGTCATAAAGCGTGAATGATCTCAGACTGGTTTCTTGAACATGACAATGAGTTCACTG
TGCTCGAATGACCTCCACAGTCACCAGATCTCAATCCAATAGAGCGCCTTTGGGGTGTGGTAGAATGGAA
GATTCGCATCCTGGATGTGCAGCCGACAAATCTGCATGATGCTAGCATGTCAATATGGACCAAAATCTCT
GAGGAATTTTCCAGTACCTGGTTGAAATGCAAAAGGAAGGGAATCTATGCTAAGGCAAAAAGAGGTCCAA
CCCAGTACTAGTGGGGTGTACATAATAAAGTGGCCGGTGAGTGTATATTGTTAAGGATATCTAGATAATC
CAAATAATTTACAGCACTATTTAAAAAAAAAACTTTATGTCACCAAGTCTGCATTTATTTGATCACAATT
ACAGTCGAAAAAGCAATATCGGGATACATTGTTTCCATTTAAAATAACTATATTATATTTTAAATATTTT
TGACAATGTTATTTCTTTAATGCCAAAGCTAAATTGTATTCAATCTGAATTTTAGTGTCACATGATCCTT
CAGAAAATATTAACACATTGCTAAAAATGTATATTATTATCAATTTGGATTTTTTTTTTTTTTTGTATAT
TAACCTATGCTATTGGTTACTATACAAAAGTATTACTGTGAATATATGCATATACAGAACCGTATCAAGC
GCGGGGGGTGGTTGGGTTATGTCCCCATTTGGAAAGACCTGGAAACATTCATAATGACTAAAATTGCACG
GAAAAATATAATATCTATGAGTATTGCTGATCAGCAGCACAAAACCAGAACTCCATATTAATAAACAGCC
AATGATGCAGTGAGTTTGTGCATGTTTTCATTCAAACTCGTGTGATTGTGCTCAAACACCTGTTGTGAGC
AGCAGTTGCAAACAGTAAACCTCAAGAGGAGCCAGTCAACCTTCACAAACACTCAACCTCTGGCTCACTC
ACTAAACAATTCGCGTTAATATCTAAAATAAAAATTTCCAGCACCAAACAGCTCTCAGATTTCGGAGTAC
ACTGACCAAGAGGTAAGAAGTAACGTTACATTACTAGGACGACTATTGTAAGACTAGATATGTAATATTT
GGAAGCGTACGTGTTTTAAGTGACATATAGAGTAGAGGAACTGATGGAAATACGATTTGCATAATGTAAA
ATGATATATATTAAAATATAGGCTACAGTAGGTAACGTGGTTTACATATAACGTTACTGTGTTAATGTAG
TGCTCAGTTACTCGTGTTGACAGTTATTATTAGTGCTTGCTAATTTGTTTGTTAATGCTTCTCTTGCGTA
TTTGATTACCTTCAGGCGAATCTAAAACATATCAGATGTAGAAACGGCAGAAAAATGTTGAAGAAAATAC
GAGAATAGTAGCTTTTGGAGCACATAGAAAAGTACATCAGATAAAGCCTACCGTTTAAACGCAGACGCCG
CTCTCGCACTGAATGCTGGGTACTGTAGTCCTTATATTGTATGCTTAATGTGCGTCTCAACGGGAAACTA
GAGTTAGGAAAACTACAATTTCCTGTGGAAAATGTTTCTGTTTTCGGGGAAACAGCGAAAGAAAGATATG
GTTCCGCGTTTTTTTCTTACTTTGAATAATAAAATAAGACCTAACTACACACTTCGCTTACTCTTATGCT
AATTTGAAGCACTAGCATTCTTTGATACAATGATAATCATTTAAACATCACAGTTATACTACAAATACTA
TGGTTAAACTATGTCTAGTGTAGTGTAACACTATGGTTGCCATTGTTATCTTTAAGTTTAAGTATTATCT
GTGGTAAAGCCATGGTTGGTTTTTATAAGAGGTAATAAAATTAACATTGTACAATTAAATGACTATAAAT
TAATGTTTTTTTTTATTTTTTTTACACAGCTACCTTCAAAAAGGGATCCCATCGATTCGAATTCAAGGAG
CTTGCCGCCACCATGGGGAGCAGCAAGAGCAAGCCCAAGGACCCCAGCCAGCGCGGGGGAGAATTCATGT
ACCCTTATGATGTGCCAGATTATGCCTCTAATGAGGTATCTGTCATCAAAGAAGGCTGGCTCCACAAACG
TGGTGAATACATCAAGACCTGGAGGCCACGGTACTTCCTTCTGAAGAGTGATGGATCTTTCATTGGGTAT
AAGGAGAGGCCCGAGGCCCCTGACCAGACCTTACCCCCCCTGAACAATTTCTCTGTAGCAGAATGCCAGC
TGATGAAGACTGAGAGGCCACGACCCAACACCTTTGTCATACGCTGCCTGCAGTGGACCACAGTCATCGA
GAGGACCTTCCATGTAGACTCTCCAGATGAGAGGGAAGAGTGGATGCGGGCTATCCAGATGGTCGCCAAC
AGTCTGAAGCAGCGGGGCCCAGGTGAGGACGCCATGGATTACAAGTGTGGCTCCCCCAGTGACTCTTCCA
CATCTGAGATGATGGAGGTAGCTGTCAACAAGGCACGGGCCAAAGTGACCATGAATGACTTCGATTATCT
CAAACTCCTCGGCAAGGGCACCTTCGGCAAGGTCATTCTGGTTCGAGAGAAGGCCACTGGCCGCTATTAT
GCCATGAAGATCCTGCGCAAGGAGGTCATCATTGCAAAGGATGAAGTCGCCCACACAGTCACAGAGAGCC
GGGTTCTGCAGAATACCAGGCACCCCTTCCTTACAGCCCTCAAGTATGCCTTCCAGACCCATGACCGCCT
ATGCTTTGTGATGGAGTATGCCAACGGGGGTGAGCTGTTTTTCCACCTCTCTCGGGAGCGAGTCTTCACG
GAGGATCGGGCGCGCTTTTATGGAGCAGAGATTGTGTCAGCTCTGGAGTATTTGCACTCGAGAGATGTGG
TGTACCGTGACATCAAGCTGGAAAACCTTATGTTGGACAAAGATGGCCACATCAAGATCACTGACTTTGG
CTTGTGCAAAGAGGGCATCAGTGATGGAGCCACCATGAAAACCTTCTGTGGTACCCCGGAGTACTTGGCG
CCTGAGGTGCTAGAGGACAATGACTATGGGCGAGCAGTGGACTGGTGGGGGCTGGGTGTGGTCATGTATG
AGATGATGTGTGGCCGCCTGCCATTCTACAACCAGGACCACGAGCGCCTCTTTGAGCTCATTCTTATGGA
GGAGATCCGCTTCCCGCGCACACTCGGGCCAGAGGCCAAGTCCCTGCTGGCTGGACTGCTGAAGAAGGAC
CCAAAGCAGAGGCTCGGCGGAGGTCCCAGTGATGCGAAGGAGGTCATGGAGCATAGATTCTTCCTCAGCA
TCAACTGGCAGGACGTGGTACAGAAAAAGCTCCTGCCACCCTTCAAACCTCAGGTCACTTCAGAAGTGGA
CACAAGGTACTTTGATGACGAGTTCACCGCCCAGTCCATCACAATCACACCCCCAGACCGATATGACAGC
CTGGACCCGCTGGAACTGGACCAGCGGACGCACTTCCCCCAGTTCTCCTACTCAGCCAGCATCCGAGAGT
GAGCAGCCCTCTGCCACCACAGGACACAAGCATGGCCGTCATCCACTGCCTGGGTGGCTTTTTAAAAAAA
AAAAAAAAAAGGAATTCTGCAGATCCTCTCGAGCCTCTAGCTTATCGATGATGATCCAGACATGATAAGA
TACATTGATGAGTTTGGACAAACCACAACTAGAATGCAGTGAAAAAAATGCTTTATTTGTGAAATTTGTG
ATGCTATTGCTTTATTTGTAACCATTATAAGCTGCAATAAACAAGTTAACAACAACAATTGCATTCATTT
TATGTTTCAGGTTCAGGGGGAGGTGTGGGAGGTTTTTTAAAGCAAGTAAAACCTCTACAAATGTGGTATG
GCTGATTATGATCCTCTAGATCAGATCCACTAGTTCTAGAGCGGCCATTACCCTGTTATCCCTAGGCCGC
CACCGCGGTGGAGCTCCAATTCGCCCTATAGTGAGTCGTATTACGCGCGCTCACTGGCCGTCGTTTTACA
ACGTCGTGACTGGGAAAACCCTGGCGTTACCCAACTTAATCGCCTTGCAGCACATCCCCCTTTCGCCAGC
TGGCGTAATAGCGAAGAGGCCCGCACCGATCGCCCTTCCCAACAGTTGCGCAGCCTGAATGGCGAATGGA
AATTGTAAGCGTTAATATTTTGTTAAAATTCGCGTTAAATTTTTGTTAAATCAGCTCATTTTTTAACCAA
TAGGCCGAAATCGGCAAAATCCCTTATAAATCAAAAGAATAGACCGAGATAGGGT
[37 nt withheld, positions 8876-8912]
AAAGAACGTGGACTCCAACGTCAAAGG
[49 nt withheld, positions 8940-8988]
T
[91 nt withheld, positions 8990-9080]
G
[124 nt withheld, positions 9082-9205]
CAGGTGGCACTTTTCGGGGAAATGTGCGCGGAACCCCTATTTGTTTATTTTTCTAAATACATTCAAATAT
GTATCCGCTCATGAGACAATAACCCTGATAAATGCTTCAATAATATTGAAAAAGGAAGAGTATGAGTATT
CAACATTTCCGTGTCGCCCTTATTCCCTTTTTTGCGGCATTTTGCCTTCCTGTTTTTGCTCACCCAGAAA
CGCTGGTGAAAGTAAAAGATGCTGAAGATCAGTTGGGTGCACGAGTGGGTTACATCGAACTGGATCTCAA
CAGCGGTAAGATCCTTGAGAGTTTTCGCCCCGAAGAACGTTTTCCAATGATGAGCACTTTTAAAGTTCTG
CTATGTGGCGCGGTATTATCCCGTATTGACGCCGGGCAAGAGCAACTCGGTCGCCGCATACACTATTCTC
AGAATGACTTGGTTGAGTACTCACCAGTCACAGAAAAGCATCTTACGGATGGCATGACAGTAAGAGAATT
ATGCAGTGCTGCCATAACCATGAGTGATAACACTGCGGCCAACTTACTTCTGACAACGATCGGAGGACCG
AAGGAGCTAACCGCTTTTTTGCACAACATGGGGGATCATGTAACTCGCCTTGATCGTTGGGAACCGGAGC
TGAATGAAGCCATACCAAACGACGAGCGTGACACCACGATGCCTGTAGCAATGGCAACAACGTTGCGCAA
ACTATTAACTGGCGAACTACTTACTCTAGCTTCCCGGCAACAATTAATAGACTGGATGGAGGCGGATAAA
GTTGCAGGACCACTTCTGCGCTCGGCCCTTCCGGCTGGCTGGTTTATTGCTGATAAATCTGGAGCCGGTG
AGCGTGGGTCTCGCGGTATCATTGCAGCACTGGGGCCAGATGGTAAGCCCTCCCGTATCGTAGTTATCTA
CACGACGGGGAGTCAGGCAACTATGGATGAACGAAATAGACAGATCGCTGAGATAGGTGCCTCACTGATT
AAGCATTGGTAACTGTCAGACCAAGTTTACTCATATATACTTTAGATTGATTTAAAACTTCATTTTTAAT
TTAAAAGGATCTAGGTGAAGATCCTTTTTGATAATCTCATGACCAAAATCCCTTAACGTGAGTTTTCGTT
CCACTGAGCGTCAGACCCCGTAGAAAAGATCAAAGGATCTTCTTGAGATCCTTTTTTTCTGCGCGTAATC
TGCTGCTTGCAAACAAAAAAACCACCGCTACCAGCGGTGGTTTGTTTGCCGGATCAAGAGCTACCAACTC
TTTTTCCGAAGGTAACTGGCTTCAGCAGAGCGCAGATACCAAATACTGTTCTTCTAGTGTAGCCGTAGTT
AGGCCACCACTTCAAGAACTCTGTAGCACCGCCTACATACCTCGCTCTGCTAATCCTGTTACCAGTGGCT
GCTGCCAGTGGCGATAAGTCGTGTCTTACCGGGTTGGACTCAAGACGATAGTTACCGGATAAGGCGCAGC
GGTCGGGCTGAACGGGGGGTTCGTGCACACAGCCCAGCTTGGAGCGAACGACCTACACCGAACTGAGATA
CCTACAGCGTGAGCTATGAGAAAGCGCCACGCTTCCCGAAGGGAGAAAGGCGGACAGGTATCCGGTAAGC
GGCAGGGTCGGAACAGGAGAGCGCACGAGGGAGCTTCCAGGGGGAAACGCCTGGTATCTTTATAGTCCTG
TCGGGTTTCGCCACCTCTGACTTGAGCGTCGATTTTTGTGATGCTCGTCAGGGGGGCGGAGCCTATGGAA
AAACGCCAGCAACGCGGCCTTTTTACGGTTCCTGGCCTTTTGCTGGCCTTTTGCTCACATGTTCTTTCCT
GCGTTATCCCCTGATTCTGTGGATAACCGTATTACCGCCTTTGAGTGAGCTGATACCGCTCGCCGCAGCC
GAACGACCGAGCGCAGCGAGTCAGTGAGCGAGGAAGCGGAAGAGCGCCCAATACGCAAACCGCCTCTCCC
CGCGCGTTGGCCGATTCATTAATGCAGCTGGCACGACAGGTTTCCCGACTGGAAAGCGGGCAGTGAGCGC
AACGCAATTAATGTGAGTTAGCTCACTCATTAGGCACCCCAGGCTTTACACTTTATGCTTCCGGCTCGTA
TGTTGTGTGGAATTGTGAGCGGATAACAATTTCACACAGGAAACAGCTATGACCATGATTACGCCAAGCG
CGCAATTAACCCTCACTAAAGGGAACAAAAGCTGGGTACCGGGCCCCCCCTCGAATTACCCTGTTATCCC
TATCGAGCAAAATCAATCCTAATGTAAAATAGTATACGTTCATCATTATAATGCAAACACTGTAGAACTG
TTGTGTTGTGCCTTGCATTTCATTCTCAGTTTCTTATCGTCTGTCTCTTTTTACGACAGAGCTAGAAAAA
ACTAGCCTTCATTTGCCATCGCCGTATGCAAATCCACTCCAGAACTCAACAGGTTTGTTCTGCGGCGGGT
GTAAGTGTGAACACCGGCATGTAAGTGCGCTTGAGCAGGAGAATAAAGCGCTCAGAGACACCGGAGGAAT
CCTTTATTTTGCGTTGCGCCTCAGGGGATTCGCTGAGCCTTCTCTTCATGGCCCTGCTCTTCAGACACAG
GTGCTCCGCTGTTTGTGTTTT
Features (pLannotate 1.2.2; 18 found; start..end, strand, type, name):
   6593..6634    +  CDS            myr: N-myristoylation signal from Src kinase (Pellman et al., 1985; Kaplan et al., 1988)
   6680..8119    +  CDS            Akt2: AKT2_MOUSE - Experimental evidence at protein level: Swiss-Prot protein existence level 1. One of the few specific substrates of AKT2 identified so far is PITX2. Phosphorylation of PITX2 impairs its association with the CCND1 mRNA-stabilizing complex thus shortening the half-life of CCND1. AKT2 seems also to be the principal isoform responsible of the regulation of glucose uptake. Phosphorylates C2CD5 on 'Ser-197' during insulin-stimulated adipocytes. AKT2 is also specifically involved in skeletal muscle differentiation, one of its substrates in this process being ANKRD2. Phosphorylates CLK2 o
   8243..8377    -  polyA_signal   SV40 poly(A) signal: SV40 polyadenylation signal
   8400..8483    -  CDS            large T antigen (fragment): large T antigen from SV40 (simian virus 40)
   8494..8516    -  misc_feature   MCS (fragment): pBluescript multiple cloning site
   8535..8556    -  misc_feature   MCS (fragment): pBluescript multiple cloning site
   8565..8583    -  promoter       T7 promoter: promoter for bacteriophage T7 RNA polymerase
   8591..8746    +  CDS            lacZα (fragment): LacZα fragment of β-galactosidase; lacZ fragment
   8777..9205    -  rep_origin     f1 ori (sequence partly withheld): f1 bacteriophage origin of replication; arrow indicates direction of (+) strand synthesis
   9232..9336    +  promoter       AmpR promoter: bla
   9337..10197   +  CDS            AmpR: β-lactamase; bla; confers resistance to ampicillin, carbenicillin, and related antibiotics
  10368..10956   +  rep_origin     ori: high-copy-number ColE1/pMB1/pBR322/pUC origin of replication
  11139..11231   +  CDS            lacI (fragment): lac repressor; lacI; The lac repressor binds to the lac operator to inhibit transcription in E. coli. This inhibition can be relieved by adding lactose or isopropyl-β-D-thiogalactopyranoside (IPTG).
  11244..11265   +  protein_bind   CAP binding site: CAP binding activates transcription in the presence of cAMP. E. coli catabolite activator protein
  11280..11310   +  promoter       lac promoter: promoter for the E. coli lac operon
  11314..11336   +  protein_bind   lac operator (fragment): The lac repressor binds to the lac operator to inhibit transcription in E. coli. This inhibition can be relieved by adding lactose or isopropyl-β-D-thiogalactopyranoside (IPTG). lac repressor encoded by lacI
  11379..11397   +  promoter       T3 promoter: promoter for bacteriophage T3 RNA polymerase
  11410..11429   -  misc_feature   MCS (fragment): pBluescript multiple cloning site
