[The description below was written by a language model from this plasmid's Addgene catalogue record and pLannotate feature annotations shown in this document.]
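Description:
rag2:myr-Akt2_pISceI is a zebrafish expression plasmid of about 11.8 kb built on the pISceI backbone, a pBluescript-derived vector. The name of the backbone implies I-SceI meganuclease sites flanking the transgene cassette, the usual arrangement for meganuclease-assisted transgenesis by embryo injection, but the feature table does not annotate these sites. In bacteria the plasmid replicates from a high-copy ColE1/pUC-type origin and is selected with ampicillin through the AmpR (β-lactamase) gene and its promoter. The remaining backbone annotations are typical pBluescript remnants: an f1 phage origin, T7 and T3 promoters, fragments of the multiple cloning site, lacZα and lacI fragments, and the lac promoter, operator and CAP binding site.

The payload is the mouse Akt2 coding sequence, preceded at its N terminus by the myristoylation signal from Src kinase. Myristoylation tethers the kinase to the membrane, a standard way to make Akt constitutively active. The annotated SV40 polyadenylation signal and an adjacent large T antigen fragment lie just downstream of the open reading frame, although they are called on the opposite strand. According to the plasmid name and stated purpose, expression is driven by a rag2 promoter, which directs the transgene to zebrafish lymphoid and mesenchymal cells. That promoter is not itself annotated; the roughly 6.5 kb upstream of the myr tag carries no called features and presumably contains it, and the record does not state the species origin of the rag2 sequence. The associated publication concerns oncogenic transformation, which fits use of this construct to supply activated Akt signalling in zebrafish tumour models. Part of the plasmid derives from a construct made in another laboratory.
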