Addgene plasmid #231495: rag2:myr-Akt2_pISceI
Purpose: Expresses myristolated Akt2 in zebrafish lymphoid and mesenchymal cells
Depositing lab: Alejandro Gutierrez. Depositing organization: St. Jude Children's Research Hospital. Publication: A methyltransferase-independent role for METTL1 in tRNA aminoacylation and oncogenic transformation. Ali RH, Orellana EA, Lee SH, Chae YC, Chen Y, Clauwaert J, Kennedy AL, Gutierrez AE, Papke DJ, Valenzuela M, Silverman B, Falzetta A, Ficarro SB, Marto JA, Fletcher CDM, Perez-Atayde A, Alcindor T, Shimamura A, Prensner JR, Gregory RI, Gutierrez A. Mol Cell. 2025 Mar 6;85(5):948-961.e11. doi: 10.1016/j.molcel.2025.01.003. Epub 2025 Jan 31. PubMed 39892392.
Backbone
  Vector backbone: pISceI
  Vector type: Zebrafish expression
Growth in bacteria
  Bacterial resistance: Ampicillin, 100 μg/mL
  Growth temperature: 37°C
  Growth strain: DH5alpha
  Copy number: Unknown
Gene/Insert
  Gene/Insert name: Akt2
  Species: M. musculus (mouse)
  Entrez Gene: Akt2 (a.k.a. 2410016A19Rik, PKB, PKBbeta)
  Tag / fusion protein: N-terminal myristolation signal (N terminal on insert)
Resource information
  A portion of this plasmid was derived from a plasmid made by: A. Thomas Look Laboratory, Dana-Farber Cancer Institute
Terms and licenses: Academic/Nonprofit Terms; Industry Terms: Not Available to Industry
How to cite: rag2:myr-Akt2_pISceI was a gift from Alejandro Gutierrez (Addgene plasmid # 231495 ; http://n2t.net/addgene:231495 ; RRID:Addgene_231495)
